Addgene plasmid #41748: pSigma54-4
Depositing lab: Jeff Gelles. Depositing organization: Brandeis University. Publication: Mechanism of transcription initiation at an activator-dependent promoter defined by single-molecule observation. Friedman LJ, Gelles J. Cell. 2012 Feb 17;148(4):679-89. doi: 10.1016/j.cell.2012.01.018. PubMed 22341441.
Backbone
  Vector backbone: pET15b
  Backbone manufacturer: novagen
  Backbone size w/o insert (bp): 5708
  Total vector size (bp): 7139
  Vector type: Bacterial Expression
Growth in bacteria
  Bacterial resistance: Ampicillin, 100 μg/mL
  Growth temperature: 37°C
  Growth strain: XL10 Gold
  Copy number: Unknown
Gene/Insert
  Gene/Insert name: rpoN
  Species: E. coli
  Mutation: c198a c307g c346a
  Entrez Gene: rpoN (a.k.a. b3202, ECK3191, JW3169, glnF, ntrA)
  Tag / fusion protein: n-terminal HHHHHHssClvprgsh
Resource information
  A portion of this plasmid was derived from a plasmid made by: Karsten Rippe
Terms and licenses: Academic/Nonprofit Terms; Industry Terms: Not Available to Industry
How to cite: pSigma54-4 was a gift from Jeff Gelles (Addgene plasmid # 41748 ; http://n2t.net/addgene:41748 ; RRID:Addgene_41748)
