[The description below was written by a language model from this plasmid's Addgene catalogue record.]
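Description:
pSigma54-4 is a bacterial expression plasmid built on the Novagen pET15b backbone (about 5.7 kb without insert, roughly 7.1 kb in total) that carries the Escherichia coli rpoN gene, also known as glnF or ntrA, which encodes the alternative RNA polymerase sigma factor sigma-54. The plasmid is selected with ampicillin. Its copy number is listed as unknown, and no feature table accompanies the record, so individual elements are not itemised. pET15b vectors generally place the insert under a T7 promoter with lac operator control and carry a lacI gene, so expression is normally induced in hosts that supply T7 RNA polymerase. The strain listed in the record is a cloning and propagation strain rather than an expression host.

The sigma-54 coding sequence is fused to an N-terminal tag made up of a hexahistidine stretch for metal-affinity purification, followed by a thrombin-type cleavage motif. This resembles the standard pET15b leader, except that a cysteine appears within the linker. The insert also carries three recorded changes, written as c198a, c307g and c346a. The record does not explain them or say whether the notation refers to residues or nucleotides. One plausible reading is that native cysteines were replaced, leaving the tag cysteine as a unique site for chemical labelling, but this is an inference and is not stated.

The associated work examined transcription initiation at an activator-dependent promoter by single-molecule observation, so the construct was evidently used to produce purified recombinant sigma-54 for such in vitro studies. Part of the plasmid derives from an earlier construct made in another laboratory.
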