>Addgene plasmid #41748 | pSigma54-4 | addgene partial sequence | sequence record 67707 | T7 5'-TAATACGACTCACTATAGGG-3'
ATTCCCTCTAGAAATAATTTTGTTTAACTTTAAGAAGGAGATATACCATGGGCAGCAGCCATCATCATCA
TCATCACAGCAGCTGCCTGGTTCCGCGCGGCAGCCATATGAAGCAAGGTTTGCAACTCAGGCTTAGCCAA
CAACTGGCGATGACGCCACAGCTCCAACAGGCAATTCGTCTGTTGCAGTTGTCGACGCTGGAACTTCAGC
AGGAGCTACAGCAGGCGCTGGAGAGTAATCCGCTGCTTGAGCAAATCGACACTCATGAAGAAATCGACAC
CCGCGAAACGCAAGACAGTGAAACGCTGGACACCGCCGACGCGCTCGAACAAAAAGAGATGCCGGAAGAG
CTGCCGCTCGATGCCAGTTGGGACACCATTTACACCGCTGGTACACCATCCGGCACCAGCGGTGACTACA
TTGACGACGAGCTGCCGGTCTACCAGGGCGAAACGACGCAGACCTTGCAGGATTACCTGATGTGGCAGGT
TGAGCTGACACCGTTTTCCGACACTGACCGCGCTATTGCTACCTCTATCGTCGATGCCGTTGATGAAACC
GGTTATCTGACTGTCCCGCTGGAAGATATTCTCGAAAGTATAGGCGATGAAGAGATCGACATCGACGAAG
TTGAAGCCGTCCTTAAGCGGATCCAACGGTTTGATCCGGTCGGTGTGGCGGCAAAAGATCTGCGTGACGC
TCTGCTGATCCAACTCTCCCAATTCGATAAGACCACGCCGTGGCTGGAAGAGGCCAGACTGATCATTAGC
GATCATCTCGATCTGTTAGCCAATCACGACTTCCGCACTTTAATGCGCGTCACGCGTCTGAAAGAAGATG
TGCTGAAAGAAGCCGTCAATCTGATCCAGTCGCTCGATCCGCGCCCCGGGCAGTCGATCCAGACTGGCGA
