>Addgene plasmid #41748 | pSigma54-4 | addgene partial sequence | sequence record 67712 | T7term 5'-GCTAGTTATTGCTCAGCGG-3'
CTTCCTTTCGGGCTTTGTTAGCAGCCGGATCCTCGAGTCAAACGAGTTGTTTACGCTGGTTTGACGGCGG
AATGGATAAAGACTCTCGGTACTTCGCAACAGTGCGGCGTGCCACCATGATACCTTGTTCCGACAGCAAA
GAGGTTAACTTGCTGTCGCTCAACGGTTTCGCTGGGTTTTCCGCCGCGATTAATTTCTTCACCAGCGCAC
GAATCGCCGTGGAGGAAGCTTCGCCGCCGCCCTCGGTATTGACGTGACTGGAAAAGAAATACTTCAGTTC
AAAAATGCCTCGTGGACTATGCAGGTATTTTTGCGTGGTCACGCGAGATATCGTCGATTCATGCATTTCG
ACAGCCTGGGCGATATCGGCCAGTACCATCGGTTTCATATATTCTTCACCTTGCTCAAAGAAGGCTTGCT
GCTGTTCAACGATAGCGCGACTCACGCGCAGTAGCGTATCGTTACGGCTTTCCAGACTCTTGATCAACCA
TTTGGCATCCTGCAGATTGCTGCGGATAAACTGGCTGTCACCATCGTTGCGCGCGTTATTGCCCATCGAG
GCGTAGTGCTGGTTGATTTGCAGACGCGGAATGCTGTCACTGTTGAGTTCTACCGTCCAGTGACCGTTAT
GCTTACGCACCAGCACATCTGGAATGACATACTCAGGTTCGCCAGTCTGGATCGACTGCCCGGGGCGCGG
ATCGAGCGACTGGATCAGATTGACGGCTTCTTTCAGCACATCTTCTTTCAGACGCGTGACGCGCATTAAA
GTGCGGAAGTCGTGATTGGCTAACAGATCGAGATGATCGCTAATGATCAGTCTGGCCTCTTCCAGCCACG
GCGTGGTCTTATCGAATTGGGAGAGTTGGATCAGCAGAGCGTCACGCAGATCTTTTGCCGCC
